>Addgene plasmid #55437 | mCerulean3-PCNA-19-SV40NLS-4 | depositor partial sequence | sequence record 85842 | insert sequence
GTGACGTCAGATCCGCTAGCCACCATGGATCCAAAAAAGAAGAGAAAGGTAGATCCAAAAAAGAAGAGAA
AGGTAGATCCAAAAAAGAAGAGAAAGGTACCGGTCGCCACCATGGTGAGCAAGGGCGAGGAGCTGTTCAC
CGGGGTGGTGCCCATCCTGGTCGAGCTGGACGGCGACGTAAACGGCCACAAGTTCAGCGTGTCCGGCGAG
GGCGAGGGCGATGCCACCTACGGCAAGCTGACCCTGAAGTTCATCTGCACCACCGGCAAGCTGCCCGTGC
CCTGGCCCACCCTCGTGACCACCCTGAGCTGGGGCGTGCAGTGCTTCGCCCGCTACCCCGACCACATGAA
GCAGCACGACTTCTTCAAGTCCGCCATGCCCGAAGGCTACGTCCAGGAGCGCACCATCTTCTTCAAGGAC
GACGGCAACTACAAGACCCGCGCCGAGGTGAAGTTCGAGGGCGACACCCTGGTGAACCGCATCGAGCTGA
AGGGCATCGACTTCAAGGAGGACGGCAACATCCTGGGGCACAAGCTGGAGTACAACGCCATCCACGGCAA
CGTCTATATCACCGCCGACAAGCAGAAGAACGGCATCAAGGCCAACTTCGGCCTCAACTGCAACATCGAG
GACGGCAGCGTGCAGCTCGCCGACCACTACCAGCAGAACACCCCCATCGGCGACGGCCCCGTGCTGCTGC
CCGACAACCACTACCTGAGCACCCAGTCCAAGCTGAGCAAAGACCCCAACGAGAAGCGCGATCACATGGT
CCTGCTGGAGTTCGTGACCGCCGCCGGGATCACTCTCGGCATGGACGAGCTGTACAAGTCCGGAGAAGGG
CAAGGGCAAGGGCAAGGGCCGGGCCGCGGCTACGCGTATCGATCCATGTTCGAGGCGCGCCTGGTCCAGG
GCTCCATCCTCAAGAAGGTGTTGGAGGCACTCAAGGACCTCATCAACGAGGCCTGCTGGGATATTAGCTC
CAGCGGTGTAAACCTGCAGAGCATGGACTCGTCCCACGTCTCTTTGGTGCAGCTCACCCTGCGGTCTGAG
GGCTTCGACACCTACCGCTGCGACCGCAACCTGGCCATGGGCGTGAACCTCACCAGTATGTCCAAAATAC
TAAAATGCGCCGGCAATGAAGATATCATTACACTAAGGGCCGAAGATAACGCGGATACCTTGGCGCTAGT
ATTTGAAGCACCAAACCAGGAGAAAGTTTCAGACTATGAAATGAAGTTGATGGATTTAGATGTTGAACAA
CTTGGAATTCCAGAACAGGAGTACAGCTGTGTAGTAAAGATGCCTTCTGGTGAATTTGCACGTATATGCC
GAGATCTCAGCCATATTGGAGATGCTGTTGTAATTTCCTGTGCAAAAGACGGAGTGAAATTTTCTGCAAG
TGGAGAACTTGGAAATGGAAACATTAAATTGTCACAGACAAGTAATGTCGATAAAGAGGAGGAAGCTGTT
ACCATAGAGATGAATGAACCAGTTCAACTAACTTTTGCACTGAGGTACCTGAACTTCTTTACAAAAGCCA
CTCCACTCTCTTCAACGGTGACACTCAGTATGTCTGCAGATGTACCCCTTGTTGTAGAGTATAAAATTGC
GGATATGGGACACTTAAAATACTACTTGGCTCCCAAGATCGAGGATGAAGAAGGATCTTAGGGATCCACC
GGATCTAGATAACTGATCATAATCAGCCATACCA
