>Addgene plasmid #55437 | mCerulean3-PCNA-19-SV40NLS-4 | addgene partial sequence | sequence record 133113 | EXFP-internal-R 5'-GAACTCCAGCAGGACCATGT-3'
ACTGGGTGCTCAGGTAGTGGTTGTCGGGCAGCAGCACGGGGCCGTCGCCGATGGGGGTGTTCTGCTGGTA
GTGGTCGGCGAGCTGCACGCTGCCGTCCTCGATGTTGCAGTTGAGGCCGAAGTTGGCCTTGATGCCGTTC
TTCTGCTTGTCGGCGGTGATATAGACGTTGCCGTGGATGGCGTTGTACTCCAGCTTGTGCCCCAGGATGT
TGCCGTCCTCCTTGAAGTCGATGCCCTTCAGCTCGATGCGGTTCACCAGGGTGTCGCCCTCGAACTTCAC
CTCGGCGCGGGTCTTGTAGTTGCCGTCGTCCTTGAAGAAGATGGTGCGCTCCTGGACGTAGCCTTCGGGC
ATGGCGGACTTGAAGAAGTCGTGCTGCTTCATGTGGTCGGGGTAGCGGGCGAAGCACTGCACGCCCCAGC
TCAGGGTGGTCACGAGGGTGGGCCAGGGCACGGGCAGCTTGCCGGTGGTGCAGATGAACTTCAGGGTCAG
CTTGCCGTAGGTGGCATCGCCCTCGCCCTCGCCGGACACGCTGAACTTGTGGCCGTTTACGTCGCCGTCC
AGCTCGACCAGGATGGGCACCACCCCGGTGAACAGCTCCTCGCCCTTGCTCACCATGGTGGCGACCGGTA
CCTTTCTCTTCTTTTTTGGATCTACCTTTCTCTTCTTTTTTGGATCTACCTTTCTCTTCTTTTTTGGATC
CATGGTGGCTAGCGGATCTGACGGTTCACTAAACCAGCTCTGCTTATATAGACCTCCCACCGTACACGCC
TACCGCCCATTTGCGTCAATGGGG
