[The description below was written by a language model from this plasmid's Addgene catalogue record.]
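Description:
mCerulean3-PCNA-19-SV40NLS-4 is a mammalian expression plasmid built on an mCerulean3 fluorescent-protein backbone of about 4.75 kb (excluding the insert). It is maintained in E. coli as a high-copy plasmid under kanamycin selection. It also carries a neomycin resistance marker, so transfected mammalian cells can be selected with G418. No feature table accompanies the record, so the replication origin and the promoter driving the resistance cassette are not stated. The use of an SV40 polyA reverse sequencing primer suggests that the expression cassette ends in an SV40 polyadenylation signal.

The payload is human proliferating cell nuclear antigen (PCNA) combined with a three-fold repeat of the SV40 nuclear localization signal, expressed from the CMV promoter. The cyan fluorescent protein mCerulean3 is supplied by the backbone and fused at the N terminus of the insert. The numbers in the name probably refer to linker lengths between the fusion partners, but the record does not define them, nor does it give the exact order of the PCNA and NLS elements. mCerulean3 is an improved Cerulean variant with enhanced brightness and reduced reversible photoswitching, and the record lists excitation at 433 nm and emission at 475 nm.

The stated purpose is nuclear localization, so the construct serves as a cyan marker of the nucleus in live or fixed mammalian cells. PCNA is the sliding clamp of the DNA replication machinery, and fluorescent PCNA fusions are commonly used to visualize replication sites and follow S-phase progression. The record itself specifies only nuclear targeting.
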