Addgene plasmid #55437: mCerulean3-PCNA-19-SV40NLS-4
Purpose: Localization: Nucleus, Excitation: 433, Emission: 475
Depositing lab: Michael Davidson. Depositing organization: Florida State University, Tallahassee. Publication: An improved cerulean fluorescent protein with enhanced brightness and reduced reversible photoswitching. Markwardt ML, Kremers GJ, Kraft CA, Ray K, Cranfill PJ, Wilson KA, Day RN, Wachter RM, Davidson MW, Rizzo MA. PLoS One. 2011 . 6(3):e17896. 10.1371/journal.pone.0017896 PubMed 21479270.
Backbone
  Vector backbone: mCerulean3
  Backbone size w/o insert (bp): 4750
  Vector type: Mammalian Expression
  Selectable markers: Neomycin (select with G418)
Growth in bacteria
  Bacterial resistance: Kanamycin, 50 μg/mL
  Growth temperature: 37°C
  Growth strain: DH5alpha
  Copy number: High Copy
Gene/Insert
  Gene/Insert name: PCNA-19 SV40NLS (alt names: Human Proliferating Cell Nuclear Antigen + SV40 NLS 3x Repeat; NM_002592.2)
  Species: H. sapiens (human)
  Entrez Gene: PCNA (a.k.a. ATLD2)
  Promoter: CMV
  Tag / fusion protein: mCerulean3 (N terminal on backbone)
  Cloning method: Unknown
  Sequencing primers: 5′ CMV-F; 3′ SV40pA-R
Terms and licenses: Academic/Nonprofit Terms; Industry Terms: Not Available to Industry
Depositor comments: H. sapiens (human) Proliferating Cell Nuclear Antigen + SV40 NLS 3x Repeat. Excitation = 433; Emission = 475
How to cite: mCerulean3-PCNA-19-SV40NLS-4 was a gift from Michael Davidson (Addgene plasmid # 55437 ; http://n2t.net/addgene:55437 ; RRID:Addgene_55437)
